Addgene plasmid #42346: TULP1A
Purpose: Bacterial expression for structure determination; may not be full ORF
Depositing lab: Nicola Burgess-Brown. Depositing organization: University of Oxford.
Backbone
  Vector backbone: pNIC28-Bsa4
  Backbone manufacturer: SGC
  Vector type: Bacterial Expression
Growth in bacteria
  Bacterial resistance: Kanamycin, 50 μg/mL
  Growth temperature: 37°C
  Growth strain: Mach1 ;
  Copy number: High Copy
Gene/Insert
  Gene/Insert name: TULP1A (alt names: TULP1; gi|21619193; PDB:2FIM/3C5N)
  Species: H. sapiens (human)
  Insert size (bp): 844
  Mutation: See Comments
  GenBank ID: TULP1 gi|21619193
  Entrez Gene: TULP1 (a.k.a. LCA15, RP14, TUBL1)
  Tag / fusion protein: His6-TEV (N terminal on insert)
  Cloning method: Ligation Independent Cloning
  Sequencing primers: 5′ T7; 3′ T7-term
Terms and licenses: Academic/Nonprofit Terms; Industry Terms: Not Available to Industry
Depositor comments: http://www.thesgc.org/structures/2FIM/ Use BL21(DE3)-R3-pRARE2 strain for expression.
How to cite: TULP1A was a gift from Nicola Burgess-Brown (Addgene plasmid # 42346 ; http://n2t.net/addgene:42346 ; RRID:Addgene_42346)
