[The description below was written by a language model from this plasmid's Addgene catalogue record.]
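Description:
TULP1A is a bacterial expression plasmid built on the pNIC28-Bsa4 backbone from the Structural Genomics Consortium, designed to produce a fragment of human TULP1 (tubby-like protein 1, also known as LCA15, RP14 or TUBL1) in E. coli for structure determination. The plasmid is maintained at high copy number under kanamycin selection. The record does not list the origin of replication or give a feature table. It also does not name the promoter, although the use of T7 and T7-terminator sequencing primers and the recommendation of a DE3-type expression strain point to a T7 promoter/terminator cassette driven by host-supplied T7 RNA polymerase.

The insert is about 844 bp and was introduced by ligation-independent cloning. The depositor notes that it may not represent the full open reading frame, as is typical of structural genomics constructs, where domain boundaries are trimmed to yield soluble, crystallisable protein. The mutation field simply refers to the comments, which state no specific sequence changes. The protein is expressed with an N-terminal hexahistidine tag followed by a TEV protease cleavage site, allowing purification by immobilised metal affinity chromatography and subsequent removal of the tag. The alternative names for the insert cite two deposited crystal structures, indicating that the construct or closely related ones were used to generate them. The plasmid is propagated in a standard cloning strain, while expression is recommended in a BL21(DE3) derivative carrying a rare-codon tRNA plasmid, which helps translation of human coding sequences. Its main use is recombinant production of the TULP1 fragment for crystallography and for related biochemical or biophysical studies.
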