>Addgene plasmid #42346 | TULP1A | depositor partial sequence | sequence record 57179 | TULP1A sequence 844 bps
CATATGCACCATCATCATCATCATTCTTCTGGTGTAGATCTGGGTACCGAGAACCTGTACTTCCAATCCA
TGGAACCCCGGGAGTTTGTGCTCCGGCCTGCCCCCCAGGGCCGCACGGTGCGCTGCCGGCTGACCCGGGA
CAAAAAGGGCATGGATCGAGGCATGTATCCCTCCTACTTCCTGCACCTGGACACGGAGAAGAAGGTGTTC
CTCTTGGCTGGCAGGAAACGAAAACGGAGCAAGACAGCCAATTACCTCATCTCCATCGACCCTACCAATC
TGTCCCGAGGAGGGGAGAATTTCATCGGGAAGCTGAGGTCCAACCTCCTGGGGAACCGCTTCACGGTCTT
TGACAACGGGCAGAACCCACAGCGTGGGTACAGCACTAATGTGGCAAGCCTTCGGCAGGAGCTGGCAGCT
GTGATCTATGAAACCAACGTGCTGGGCTTCCGTGGCCCCCGGCGCATGACCGTCATCATTCCTGGCATGA
GTGCGGAGAACGAGAGGGTCCCCATCCGGCCCCGAAATGCTAGTGACGGCCTGCTGGTGCGCTGGCAGAA
CAAGACGCTGGAGAGCCTCATAGAACTGCACAACAAGCCACCTGTCTGGAACGATGACAGTGGCTCCTAC
ACCCTCAACTTCCAAGGCCGGGTCACCCAGGCCTCAGTCAAGAACTTCCAGATTGTCCACGCTGATGACC
CCGACTATATCGTGCTGCAGTTCGGCCGCGTGGCGGAGGACGCCTTCACCCTAGACTACCGGTACCCGCT
GTGCGCCCTGCAGGCCTTCGCCATCGCCCTCTCCAGTTTCGACGGGTGACAGTAAAGGTGGATACGGATC
CGAA
