>Addgene plasmid #42346 | TULP1A | addgene partial sequence | sequence record 59288 | T7 5'-TAATACGACTCACTATAGGG-3'
ATTCCCTCTAGAAATAATTTTGTTTAACTTTAAGAAGGAGATATACATATGCACCATCATCATCATCATT
CTTCTGGTGTAGATCTGGGTACCGAGAACCTGTACTTCCAATCCATGGAACCCCGGGAGTTTGTGCTCCG
GCCTGCCCCCCAGGGCCGCACGGTGCGCTGCCGGCTGACCCGGGACAAAAAGGGCATGGATCGAGGCATG
TATCCCTCCTACTTCCTGCACCTGGACACGGAGAAGAAGGTGTTCCTCTTGGCTGGCAGGAAACGAAAAC
GGAGCAAGACAGCCAATTACCTCATCTCCATCGACCCTACCAATCTGTCCCGAGGAGGGGAGAATTTCAT
CGGGAAGCTGAGGTCCAACCTCCTGGGGAACCGCTTCACGGTCTTTGACAACGGGCAGAACCCACAGCGT
GGGTACAGCACTAATGTGGCAAGCCTTCGGCAGGAGCTGGCAGCTGTGATCTATGAAACCAACGTGCTGG
GCTTCCGTGGCCCCCGGCGCATGACCGTCATCATTCCTGGCATGAGTGCGGAGAACGAGAGGGTCCCCAT
CCGGCCCCGAAATGCTAGTGACGGCCTGCTGGTGCGCTGGCAGAACAAGACGCTGGAGAGCCTCATAGAA
CTGCACAACAAGCCACCTGTCTGGAACGATGACAGTGGCTCCTACACCCTCAACTTCCAAGGCCGGGTCA
CCCAGGCCTCAGTCAAGAACTTCCAGATTGTCCACGCTGATGACCCCGACTATATCGTGCTGCAGTTCGG
CCGCGTGGCGGAGGACGCCTTCACCCTAGACTACCGGTACCCGCTGTGCGCCCTGCAGGCCTTCGCCATC
GCCCTCTCCAGTTTCGACGGGTGACAGTAAAGGTGGATACGGATCCGAATTCGAGCTCCGTCGAAAAGCT
TGCGGCCGCACTCGAGCACCACCACCACCACCACTGAGATCCGGCTGCTAACAAAGCC
